Addgene plasmid #118910: pOCC92
Purpose: shuttle vector for baculovirus production, using FlashBac bacmid; for recombinant protein with honey bee melitine secretion signal and C-terminal eGFP-HIS6
Depositing lab: Marc Bickle & PEPC MPI CBG. Depositing organization: Max Planck Institute of Molecular Cell Biology and Genetics. Publication: FlexiBAC: a versatile, open-source baculovirus vector system for protein expression, secretion, and proteolytic processing. Lemaitre RP, Bogdanova A, Borgonovo B, Woodruff JB, Drechsel DN. BMC Biotechnol. 2019 Mar 29;19(1):20. doi: 10.1186/s12896-019-0512-z. PubMed 30925874.
Backbone
  Vector backbone: pOET1
  Backbone size w/o insert (bp): 4900
  Vector type: Insect Expression
Growth in bacteria
  Bacterial resistance: Ampicillin, 100 μg/mL
  Growth temperature: 37°C
  Growth strain: DB3.1
  Copy number: High Copy
Gene/Insert
  Gene/Insert name: NcoI-HBMss-NotI-ccdB-AscI-eGFP-HIS6-stop-HindIII cassette
  Promoter: polH
  Tag / fusion protein: eGFP-HIS6 (C terminal on backbone)
  Cloning method: Restriction Enzyme; 5′ cloning site NotI (unknown if destroyed); 3′ cloning site AscI (unknown if destroyed)
Terms and licenses: Academic/Nonprofit Terms; Industry Terms: Not Available to Industry
How to cite: pOCC92 was a gift from Marc Bickle & PEPC MPI CBG (Addgene plasmid # 118910 ; http://n2t.net/addgene:118910 ; RRID:Addgene_118910)
