[The description below was written by a language model from this plasmid's Addgene catalogue record and pLannotate feature annotations shown in this document.]
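Description:
pOCC92 is a baculovirus transfer (shuttle) vector built on the pOET1 backbone for insect-cell expression of secreted recombinant proteins. It is maintained in E. coli as a high-copy plasmid through a ColE1/pUC-type origin and selected with ampicillin via the β-lactamase gene. Because it carries the toxic ccdB gene, it is propagated in a ccdB-tolerant strain (DB3.1). The two sequence records (about 6.2 kb each, differing by a single nucleotide and in their start coordinate) carry the same set of annotated features. These include small backbone remnants such as fragments of lacZα, lacI and an M13 origin, plus a T7 promoter.

The expression cassette is driven by the very late AcMNPV polyhedrin (polH) promoter and reads: honeybee melittin secretion signal, a NotI–AscI-flanked ccdB stuffer, EGFP, a His6 tag and a stop codon. It is followed by an SV40 polyadenylation signal and the polyhedrin 3′ UTR. A gene of interest is cloned between NotI and AscI, replacing ccdB, so that uncut or religated parental plasmid is counter-selected in ordinary E. coli strains. The resulting fusion protein is directed into the secretory pathway by the melittin leader and carries C-terminal EGFP for fluorescent monitoring and His6 for metal-affinity purification.

The baculoviral LEF-2 and ORF603 sequences upstream of the promoter provide homology to the viral genome. They presumably serve as one recombination arm for transferring the cassette into the polyhedrin locus of the FlashBac bacmid in insect cells to generate recombinant virus. The annotation does not name a downstream arm. The plasmid belongs to the FlexiBAC vector series for protein expression, secretion and proteolytic processing.
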