Features (pLannotate 1.2.2; 18 found; start..end, strand, type, name):
     79..170     +  promoter       polyhedrin promoter: polh from Autographa californica; promoter for the baculovirus polyhedrin gene
    224..282     +  sig_peptide    melittin signal sequence (fragment): signal sequence from honeybee melittin
    404..706     +  CDS            ccdB: CCDB_ECOLI - Also known as G, letB, letD. Experimental evidence at protein level: Swiss-Prot protein existence level 1. Toxic component of a type II toxin-antitoxin (TA) system, functioning in plasmid maintainence. Responsible for the post- segregational killing (PSK) of plasmid-free cells, also referred to as a plasmid addiction system. Half-life of over 2 hours. Cell killing by CcdB is accompanied by filamentation, defects in chromosome and plasmid segregation, defects in cell division, formation of anucleate cells, decreased DNA synthesis and plasmid loss. Interferes with the activity of DN
    771..1487    +  CDS            EGFP: EGFP is a basic (constitutively fluorescent) green fluorescent protein published in 1996, derived from Aequorea victoria. It is reported to be a rapidly-maturing weak dimer with moderate acid sensitivity.
   1497..1514    +  CDS            7xHis (fragment): 6xHis affinity tag
   1543..1626    +  CDS            large T antigen (fragment): large T antigen from SV40 (simian virus 40)
   1649..1783    +  polyA_signal   SV40 poly(A) signal: SV40 polyadenylation signal
   1856..2228    +  3'UTR          polyhedrin 3' UTR: 3' UTR from the Autographa californica nucleopolyhedrovirus polyhedrin gene (Suzuki et al., 2006)
   2488..2535    -  CDS            lacI (fragment): lac repressor; lacI; The lac repressor binds to the lac operator to inhibit transcription in E. coli. This inhibition can be relieved by adding lactose or isopropyl-β-D-thiogalactopyranoside (IPTG).
   2572..2612    -  rep_origin     RSF ori (fragment): Plasmids containing the RSF 1030 origin of replication can be propagated in E. coli cells that contain additional plasmids with compatible origins.
   2690..3278    -  rep_origin     ori: high-copy-number ColE1/pMB1/pBR322/pUC origin of replication
   3449..4309    -  CDS            AmpR: β-lactamase; bla; confers resistance to ampicillin, carbenicillin, and related antibiotics
   4311..4415    -  promoter       AmpR promoter: bla
   4441..4572    -  rep_origin     M13 ori (fragment): M13 bacteriophage origin of replication; arrow indicates direction of (+) strand synthesis
   4593..4749    -  CDS            lacZα (fragment): LacZα fragment of β-galactosidase; lacZ fragment
   4758..4776    +  promoter       T7 promoter: promoter for bacteriophage T7 RNA polymerase
   4879..5508    +  CDS            LEF-2: LEF2_NPVAC - Experimental evidence at protein level: Swiss-Prot protein existence level 1. Plays an essential role in viral DNA replication. Does not seem to participate in the initiation step but is rather important for the amplification of DNA. Also required for expression from the vp39 and polh promoters. From Autographa californica nuclear polyhedrosis virus (AcMNPV).
   5549..6154    +  CDS            ORF603: baculovirus ORF603 protein
>Addgene plasmid #118910 | pOCC92 | depositor full sequence | sequence record 224700 | Full Sequence
AGCTGCCACCATTTTGTTCGCCCAGGACTCTAGCTATAGTTCTAGTGGTTGGCTACGTATACTCCGGAAT
ATTAATAGATCATGGAGATAATTAAAATGATAACCATCTCGCAAATAAATAAGTATTTTACTGTTTTCGT
AACAGTTTTGTAATAAAAAAACCTATAAATATTCCGGATTATTCATACCGTCCCACCATCGGGCGCGGAT
CGCCACCATGGGCAAATTCTTAGTCAACGTTGCCCTTGTTTTTATGGTCGTATACATTTCTTACATCTAT
GCGGGATCCAATTGGGCGGCCGCAAGCGCTATGGCCACAACCTGTTACATTGCACAAGATAAAAATATAT
CATCACGAACAGTAAAACTGTCTGCTTACATAAACAGTAATACAAGGGGTGTTATGCAGTTTAAGGTTTA
CACCTATAAAAGAGAGAGCCGTTATCGTCTGTTTGTGGATGTACAGAGTGATATTATTGACACGCCCGGG
CGACGGATGGTGATCCCCCTGGCCAGTGCCCGTCTGCTGTCAGATAAAGTCTCCCGTGAACTTTACCCGG
TGGTGCATATCGGGGATGAAAGCTGGCGCATGATGACCACCGATATGGCCAGTGTGCCGGTCTCCGTTAT
CGGGGAAGAAGTGGCTGATCTCAGCCACCGCGAAAATGACATCAAAAACGCCATTAACCTGATGTTCTGG
GGAATATAAATGTCAGGCTCCCTTATACACAGCCAGTGGCGCGCCGGCTGGCTCCGCTGCTGGTTCTGGC
ATGGTGAGCAAGGGCGAGGAGCTGTTCACCGGGGTGGTGCCCATCCTGGTCGAGCTGGACGGCGACGTAA
ACGGCCACAAGTTCAGCGTGTCCGGCGAGGGCGAGGGCGATGCCACCTACGGCAAGCTGACCCTGAAGTT
CATCTGCACCACCGGCAAGCTGCCCGTGCCCTGGCCCACCCTCGTGACCACCCTGACCTACGGCGTGCAG
TGCTTCAGCCGCTACCCCGACCACATGAAGCAGCACGACTTCTTCAAGTCCGCCATGCCCGAAGGCTACG
TCCAGGAGCGCACCATCTTCTTCAAGGACGACGGCAACTACAAGACCCGCGCCGAGGTGAAGTTCGAGGG
CGACACCCTGGTGAACCGCATCGAGCTGAAGGGCATCGACTTCAAGGAGGACGGCAACATCCTGGGGCAC
AAGCTGGAGTACAACTACAACAGCCACAACGTCTATATCATGGCCGACAAGCAGAAGAACGGCATCAAGG
TGAACTTCAAGATCCGCCACAACATCGAGGACGGCAGCGTGCAGCTCGCCGACCACTACCAGCAGAACAC
CCCCATCGGCGACGGCCCCGTGCTGCTGCCCGACAACCACTACCTGAGCACCCAGTCCGCCCTGAGCAAA
GACCCCAACGAGAAGCGCGATCACATGGTCCTGCTGGAGTTCGTGACCGCCGCCGGGATCACTCTCGGCA
TGGACGAGCTGTACAAGAGCAGCGGCCATCACCATCACCATCACTAAAGAAGCTTGTCGAGAAGTACTAG
AGGATCATAATCAGCCATACCACATTTGTAGAGGTTTTACTTGCTTTAAAAAACCTCCCACACCTCCCCC
TGAACCTGAAACATAAAATGAATGCAATTGTTGTTGTTAACTTGTTTATTGCAGCTTATAATGGTTACAA
ATAAAGCAATAGCATCACAAATTTCACAAATAAAGCATTTTTTTCACTGCATTCTAGTTGTGGTTTGTCC
AAACTCATCAATGTATCTTATCATGTCTGGATCTGATCACTGCTTGAGCCTAGGAGATCCGAACCAGATA
AGTGAAAGCCTGCATCCGCAGATCTTAATTAATAAAACACGATACATTGTTATTAGTACATTTATTAAGC
GCTAGATTCTGTGCGTTGTTGATTTACAGACAATTGTTGTACGTATTTTAATAATTCATTAAATTTATAA
TCTTTAGGGTGGTATGTTAGAGCGAAAATCAAATGATTTTCAGCGTCTTTATATCTGAATTTAAATATTA
AATCCTCAATAGATTTGTAAAATAGGTTTCGATTAGTTTCAAACAAGGGTTGTTTTTCCGAACCGATGGC
TGGACTATCTAATGGATTTTCGCTCAACGCCACAAAACTTGCCAAATCTTGTAGCAGCAATCTAGCTTTG
TCGATATTCGTTTGTGTTTTGTTTTGTAATAAAGGTTCGACGTCGTTCAAAATATTATGCGCTTTTGTAT
TTCTTTCATCACTGTCGTTAGTGTACAATTGACTCGACGTAAACACGTTAAATAACGCTTGGACATATTT
AACATCGGGCGTGTTAGCTTTATTAGGCCGATTATCGTCGTCGTCCCAACCCTCGTCGTTAGAAGTTGCT
TCCGAAGACGATTTTGCCATAGCCACACGACGCCTATTAATTGTGTCGGCTAACACGTCCGCGATCAAAT
TTGTAGTTGAGCTTTTTGGGCCTCATGGGCCTTCCGCTCACTGCCCGCTTTCCAGTCGGGAAACCTGTCG
TGCCAGCTGCATTAACATGGTCATAGCTGTTTCCTTGCGTATTGGGCGCTCTCCGCTTCCTCGCTCACTG
ACTCGCTGCGCTCGGTCGTTCGGGTAAAGCCTGGGGTGCCTAATGAGCAAAAGGCCAGCAAAAGGCCAGG
AACCGTAAAAAGGCCGCGTTGCTGGCGTTTTTCCATAGGCTCCGCCCCCCTGACGAGCATCACAAAAATC
GACGCTCAAGTCAGAGGTGGCGAAACCCGACAGGACTATAAAGATACCAGGCGTTTCCCCCTGGAAGCTC
CCTCGTGCGCTCTCCTGTTCCGACCCTGCCGCTTACCGGATACCTGTCCGCCTTTCTCCCTTCGGGAAGC
GTGGCGCTTTCTCATAGCTCACGCTGTAGGTATCTCAGTTCGGTGTAGGTCGTTCGCTCCAAGCTGGGCT
GTGTGCACGAACCCCCCGTTCAGCCCGACCGCTGCGCCTTATCCGGTAACTATCGTCTTGAGTCCAACCC
GGTAAGACACGACTTATCGCCACTGGCAGCAGCCACTGGTAACAGGATTAGCAGAGCGAGGTATGTAGGC
GGTGCTACAGAGTTCTTGAAGTGGTGGCCTAACTACGGCTACACTAGAAGAACAGTATTTGGTATCTGCG
CTCTGCTGAAGCCAGTTACCTTCGGAAAAAGAGTTGGTAGCTCTTGATCCGGCAAACAAACCACCGCTGG
TAGCGGTGGTTTTTTTGTTTGCAAGCAGCAGATTACGCGCAGAAAAAAAGGATCTCAAGAAGATCCTTTG
ATCTTTTCTACGGGGTCTGACGCTCAGTGGAACGAAAACTCACGTTAAGGGATTTTGGTCATGAGATTAT
CAAAAAGGATCTTCACCTAGATCCTTTTAAATTAAAAATGAAGTTTTAAATCAATCTAAAGTATATATGA
GTAAACTTGGTCTGACAGTTACCAATGCTTAATCAGTGAGGCACCTATCTCAGCGATCTGTCTATTTCGT
TCATCCATAGTTGCCTGACTCCCCGTCGTGTAGATAACTACGATACGGGAGGGCTTACCATCTGGCCCCA
GTGCTGCAATGATACCGCGAGACCCACGCTCACCGGCTCCAGATTTATCAGCAATAAACCAGCCAGCCGG
AAGGGCCGAGCGCAGAAGTGGTCCTGCAACTTTATCCGCCTCCATCCAGTCTATTAATTGTTGCCGGGAA
GCTAGAGTAAGTAGTTCGCCAGTTAATAGTTTGCGCAACGTTGTTGCCATTGCTGCAGGCATCGTGGTGT
CACGCTCGTCGTTTGGTATGGCTTCATTCAGCTCCGGTTCCCAACGATCAAGGCGAGTTACATGATCCCC
CATGTTGTGCAAAAAAGCGGTTAGCTCCTTCGGTCCTCCGATCGTTGTCAGAAGTAAGTTGGCCGCAGTG
TTATCACTCATGGTTATGGCAGCACTGCATAATTCTCTTACTGTCATGCCATCCGTAAGATGCTTTTCTG
TGACTGGTGAGTACTCAACCAAGTCATTCTGAGAATAGTGTATGCGGCGACCGAGTTGCTCTTGCCCGGC
GTCAACACGGGATAATACCGCGCCACATAGCAGAACTTTAAAAGTGCTCATCATTGGAAAACGTTCTTCG
GGGCGAAAACTCTCAAGGATCTTACCGCTGTTGAGATCCAGTTCGATGTAACCCACTCGTGCACCCAACT
GATCTTCAGCATCTTTTACTTTCACCAGCGTTTCTGGGTGAGCAAAAACAGGAAGGCAAAATGCCGCAAA
AAAGGGAATAAGGGCGACACGGAAATGTTGAATACTCATTACTCTTCCTTTTTCAATATTATTGAAGCAT
TTATCAGGGTTATTGTCTCATGAGCGGATACATATTTGAATGTATTTAGAAAAATAAACAAATAGGGGTT
CCGCGCACATTTCCCCGAAAAGTGCCACCTAAATTGTAAGCGTTAATATTTTGTTAAAATTCGCGTTAAA
TTTTTGTTAAATCAGCTCATTTTTTAACCAATAGGCCGAAATCGGCAAAATCCCTTATAAATCAAAAGAA
TAGACCGAGATAGGGTTGAGTGGCCGCTACAGGGCGCTCCCATTCGCCATTCAGGCTGCGCAACTGTTGG
GAAGGGCGTTTCGGTGCGGGCCTCTTCGCTATTACGCCAGCTGGCGAAAGGGGGATGTGCTGCAAGGCGA
TTAAGTTGGGTAACGCCAGGGTTTTCCCAGTCACGACGTTGTAAAACGACGGCCAGTGAGCGCGACGTAA
TACGACTCACTATAGGGCGAATTGGCGGAAGGCCGTCAAGGCCGTGACGTTAAAACTATTAAGCCATCCA
ATCGACCGTTAGTCGAATCAGGACCGCTGGTGCGAGAAGCCGCGAAGTATGGCGAATGCATCGTATAACG
TGTGGAGTCCGCTCATTAGAGCGTCATGTTTAGACAAGAAAGCTACATATTTAATTGATCCCGATGATTT
TATTGATAAATTGACCCTAACTCCATACACGGTATTCTACAATGGCGGGGTTTTGGTCAAAATTTCCGGA
CTGCGATTGTACATGCTGTTAACGGCTCCGCCCACTATTAATGAAATTAAAAATTCCAATTTTAAAAAAC
GCAGCAAGAGAAACATTTGTATGAAAGAATGCGTAGAAGGAAAGAAAAATGTCGTGGACATGCTGAACAA
CAAGATTAATATGCCTCCGTGTATAAAAAAAATATTGAACGATTTGAAAGAAAACAATGTACCGCGCGGC
GGTATGTACAGGAAGAGGTTTATACTAAACTGTTACATTGCAAACGTGGTTTCGTGTGCCAAGTGTGAAA
ACCGATGTTTAATCAAGGCTCTGACGCATTTCTACAACCACGACTCCAAGTGTGTGGGTGAAGTCATGCA
TCTTTTAATCAAATCCCAAGATGTGTATAAACCACCAAACTGCCAAAAAATGAAAACTGTGGACAAGCTC
TGTCCGTTTGCTGGCAACTGCAAGGGTCTCAATCCTATTTGTAATTATTGAATAATAAAACAATTATAAA
TGCTAAATTTGTTTTTTATTAACGATACAAACCAAACGCAACAAGAACATTTGTAGTATTATCTATAATT
GAAAACGCGTAGTTATAATCGCTGAGGTAATATTTAAAATCATTTTCAAATGATTCACAGTTAATTTGCG
ACAATATAATTTTATTTTCACATAAACTAGACGCCTTGTCGTCTTCTTCTTCGTATTCCTTCTCTTTTTC
ATTTTTCTCCTCATAAAAATTAACATAGTTATTATCGTATCCATATATGTATCTATCGTATAGAGTAAAT
TTTTTGTTGTCATAAATATATATGTCTTTTTTAATGGGGTGTATAGTACCGCTGCGCATAGTTTTTCTGT
AATTTACAACAGTGCTATTTTCTGGTAGTTCTTCGGAGTGTGTTGCTTTAATTATTAAATTTATATAATC
AATGAATTTGGGATCGTCGGTTTTGTACAATATGTTGCCGGCATAGTACGCAGCTTCTTCTAGTTCAATT
ACACCATTTTTTAGCAGCACCGGATTAACATAACTTTCCAAAATGTTGTACGAACCGTTAAACAAAAACA
GTTCACCTCCCTTTTCTATACTATTGTCTGCGAGCAGTTGTTTGTTGTTAAAAATAACAGCCATTGTAAT
GAGACGCACAAACTAATATCACA
