Features (pLannotate 1.2.2; 18 found; start..end, strand, type, name):
     54..112     +  sig_peptide    melittin signal sequence (fragment): signal sequence from honeybee melittin
    234..536     +  CDS            ccdB: CCDB_ECOLI - Also known as G, letB, letD. Experimental evidence at protein level: Swiss-Prot protein existence level 1. Toxic component of a type II toxin-antitoxin (TA) system, functioning in plasmid maintainence. Responsible for the post- segregational killing (PSK) of plasmid-free cells, also referred to as a plasmid addiction system. Half-life of over 2 hours. Cell killing by CcdB is accompanied by filamentation, defects in chromosome and plasmid segregation, defects in cell division, formation of anucleate cells, decreased DNA synthesis and plasmid loss. Interferes with the activity of DN
    601..1317    +  CDS            EGFP: EGFP is a basic (constitutively fluorescent) green fluorescent protein published in 1996, derived from Aequorea victoria. It is reported to be a rapidly-maturing weak dimer with moderate acid sensitivity.
   1327..1344    +  CDS            7xHis (fragment): 6xHis affinity tag
   1373..1456    +  CDS            large T antigen (fragment): large T antigen from SV40 (simian virus 40)
   1479..1613    +  polyA_signal   SV40 poly(A) signal: SV40 polyadenylation signal
   1686..2058    +  3'UTR          polyhedrin 3' UTR: 3' UTR from the Autographa californica nucleopolyhedrovirus polyhedrin gene (Suzuki et al., 2006)
   2318..2365    -  CDS            lacI (fragment): lac repressor; lacI; The lac repressor binds to the lac operator to inhibit transcription in E. coli. This inhibition can be relieved by adding lactose or isopropyl-β-D-thiogalactopyranoside (IPTG).
   2402..2442    -  rep_origin     RSF ori (fragment): Plasmids containing the RSF 1030 origin of replication can be propagated in E. coli cells that contain additional plasmids with compatible origins.
   2520..3108    -  rep_origin     ori: high-copy-number ColE1/pMB1/pBR322/pUC origin of replication
   3279..4139    -  CDS            AmpR: β-lactamase; bla; confers resistance to ampicillin, carbenicillin, and related antibiotics
   4140..4244    -  promoter       AmpR promoter: bla
   4270..4401    -  rep_origin     M13 ori (fragment): M13 bacteriophage origin of replication; arrow indicates direction of (+) strand synthesis
   4422..4578    -  CDS            lacZα (fragment): LacZα fragment of β-galactosidase; lacZ fragment
   4587..4605    +  promoter       T7 promoter: promoter for bacteriophage T7 RNA polymerase
   4708..5337    +  CDS            LEF-2: LEF2_NPVAC - Experimental evidence at protein level: Swiss-Prot protein existence level 1. Plays an essential role in viral DNA replication. Does not seem to participate in the initiation step but is rather important for the amplification of DNA. Also required for expression from the vp39 and polh promoters. From Autographa californica nuclear polyhedrosis virus (AcMNPV).
   5378..5983    +  CDS            ORF603: baculovirus ORF603 protein
   6091..6182    +  promoter       polyhedrin promoter: polh from Autographa californica; promoter for the baculovirus polyhedrin gene
>Addgene plasmid #118910 | pOCC92 | addgene full sequence | sequence record 234552 | Addgene NGS Result
ATTCCGGATTATTCATACCGTCCCACCATCGGGCGCGGATCGCCACCATGGGCAAATTCTTAGTCAACGT
TGCCCTTGTTTTTATGGTCGTATACATTTCTTACATCTATGCGGGATCCAATTGGGCGGCCGCAAGCGCT
ATGGCCACAACCTGTTACATTGCACAAGATAAAAATATATCATCACGAACAGTAAAACTGTCTGCTTACA
TAAACAGTAATACAAGGGGTGTTATGCAGTTTAAGGTTTACACCTATAAAAGAGAGAGCCGTTATCGTCT
GTTTGTGGATGTACAGAGTGATATTATTGACACGCCCGGGCGACGGATGGTGATCCCCCTGGCCAGTGCC
CGTCTGCTGTCAGATAAAGTCTCCCGTGAACTTTACCCGGTGGTGCATATCGGGGATGAAAGCTGGCGCA
TGATGACCACCGATATGGCCAGTGTGCCGGTCTCCGTTATCGGGGAAGAAGTGGCTGATCTCAGCCACCG
CGAAAATGACATCAAAAACGCCATTAACCTGATGTTCTGGGGAATATAAATGTCAGGCTCCCTTATACAC
AGCCAGTGGCGCGCCGGCTGGCTCCGCTGCTGGTTCTGGCATGGTGAGCAAGGGCGAGGAGCTGTTCACC
GGGGTGGTGCCCATCCTGGTCGAGCTGGACGGCGACGTAAACGGCCACAAGTTCAGCGTGTCCGGCGAGG
GCGAGGGCGATGCCACCTACGGCAAGCTGACCCTGAAGTTCATCTGCACCACCGGCAAGCTGCCCGTGCC
CTGGCCCACCCTCGTGACCACCCTGACCTACGGCGTGCAGTGCTTCAGCCGCTACCCCGACCACATGAAG
CAGCACGACTTCTTCAAGTCCGCCATGCCCGAAGGCTACGTCCAGGAGCGCACCATCTTCTTCAAGGACG
ACGGCAACTACAAGACCCGCGCCGAGGTGAAGTTCGAGGGCGACACCCTGGTGAACCGCATCGAGCTGAA
GGGCATCGACTTCAAGGAGGACGGCAACATCCTGGGGCACAAGCTGGAGTACAACTACAACAGCCACAAC
GTCTATATCATGGCCGACAAGCAGAAGAACGGCATCAAGGTGAACTTCAAGATCCGCCACAACATCGAGG
ACGGCAGCGTGCAGCTCGCCGACCACTACCAGCAGAACACCCCCATCGGCGACGGCCCCGTGCTGCTGCC
CGACAACCACTACCTGAGCACCCAGTCCGCCCTGAGCAAAGACCCCAACGAGAAGCGCGATCACATGGTC
CTGCTGGAGTTCGTGACCGCCGCCGGGATCACTCTCGGCATGGACGAGCTGTACAAGAGCAGCGGCCATC
ACCATCACCATCACTAAAGAAGCTTGTCGAGAAGTACTAGAGGATCATAATCAGCCATACCACATTTGTA
GAGGTTTTACTTGCTTTAAAAAACCTCCCACACCTCCCCCTGAACCTGAAACATAAAATGAATGCAATTG
TTGTTGTTAACTTGTTTATTGCAGCTTATAATGGTTACAAATAAAGCAATAGCATCACAAATTTCACAAA
TAAAGCATTTTTTTCACTGCATTCTAGTTGTGGTTTGTCCAAACTCATCAATGTATCTTATCATGTCTGG
ATCTGATCACTGCTTGAGCCTAGGAGATCCGAACCAGATAAGTGAAAGCCTGCATCCGCAGATCTTAATT
AATAAAACACGATACATTGTTATTAGTACATTTATTAAGCGCTAGATTCTGTGCGTTGTTGATTTACAGA
CAATTGTTGTACGTATTTTAATAATTCATTAAATTTATAATCTTTAGGGTGGTATGTTAGAGCGAAAATC
AAATGATTTTCAGCGTCTTTATATCTGAATTTAAATATTAAATCCTCAATAGATTTGTAAAATAGGTTTC
GATTAGTTTCAAACAAGGGTTGTTTTTCCGAACCGATGGCTGGACTATCTAATGGATTTTCGCTCAACGC
CACAAAACTTGCCAAATCTTGTAGCAGCAATCTAGCTTTGTCGATATTCGTTTGTGTTTTGTTTTGTAAT
AAAGGTTCGACGTCGTTCAAAATATTATGCGCTTTTGTATTTCTTTCATCACTGTCGTTAGTGTACAATT
GACTCGACGTAAACACGTTAAATAACGCTTGGACATATTTAACATCGGGCGTGTTAGCTTTATTAGGCCG
ATTATCGTCGTCGTCCCAACCCTCGTCGTTAGAAGTTGCTTCCGAAGACGATTTTGCCATAGCCACACGA
CGCCTATTAATTGTGTCGGCTAACACGTCCGCGATCAAATTTGTAGTTGAGCTTTTTGGGCCTCATGGGC
CTTCCGCTCACTGCCCGCTTTCCAGTCGGGAAACCTGTCGTGCCAGCTGCATTAACATGGTCATAGCTGT
TTCCTTGCGTATTGGGCGCTCTCCGCTTCCTCGCTCACTGACTCGCTGCGCTCGGTCGTTCGGGTAAAGC
CTGGGGTGCCTAATGAGCAAAAGGCCAGCAAAAGGCCAGGAACCGTAAAAAGGCCGCGTTGCTGGCGTTT
TTCCATAGGCTCCGCCCCCCTGACGAGCATCACAAAAATCGACGCTCAAGTCAGAGGTGGCGAAACCCGA
CAGGACTATAAAGATACCAGGCGTTTCCCCCTGGAAGCTCCCTCGTGCGCTCTCCTGTTCCGACCCTGCC
GCTTACCGGATACCTGTCCGCCTTTCTCCCTTCGGGAAGCGTGGCGCTTTCTCATAGCTCACGCTGTAGG
TATCTCAGTTCGGTGTAGGTCGTTCGCTCCAAGCTGGGCTGTGTGCACGAACCCCCCGTTCAGCCCGACC
GCTGCGCCTTATCCGGTAACTATCGTCTTGAGTCCAACCCGGTAAGACACGACTTATCGCCACTGGCAGC
AGCCACTGGTAACAGGATTAGCAGAGCGAGGTATGTAGGCGGTGCTACAGAGTTCTTGAAGTGGTGGCCT
AACTACGGCTACACTAGAAGAACAGTATTTGGTATCTGCGCTCTGCTGAAGCCAGTTACCTTCGGAAAAA
GAGTTGGTAGCTCTTGATCCGGCAAACAAACCACCGCTGGTAGCGGTGGTTTTTTTGTTTGCAAGCAGCA
GATTACGCGCAGAAAAAAAGGATCTCAAGAAGATCCTTTGATCTTTTCTACGGGGTCTGACGCTCAGTGG
AACGAAAACTCACGTTAAGGGATTTTGGTCATGAGATTATCAAAAAGGATCTTCACCTAGATCCTTTTAA
ATTAAAAATGAAGTTTTAAATCAATCTAAAGTATATATGAGTAAACTTGGTCTGACAGTTACCAATGCTT
AATCAGTGAGGCACCTATCTCAGCGATCTGTCTATTTCGTTCATCCATAGTTGCCTGACTCCCCGTCGTG
TAGATAACTACGATACGGGAGGGCTTACCATCTGGCCCCAGTGCTGCAATGATACCGCGAGAACCACGCT
CACCGGCTCCAGATTTATCAGCAATAAACCAGCCAGCCGGAAGGGCCGAGCGCAGAAGTGGTCCTGCAAC
TTTATCCGCCTCCATCCAGTCTATTAATTGTTGCCGGGAAGCTAGAGTAAGTAGTTCGCCAGTTAATAGT
TTGCGCAACGTTGTTGCCATTGCTACAGGCATCGTGGTGTCACGCTCGTCGTTTGGTATGGCTTCATTCA
GCTCCGGTTCCCAACGATCAAGGCGAGTTACATGATCCCCCATGTTGTGCAAAAAAGCGGTTAGCTCCTT
CGGTCCTCCGATCGTTGTCAGAAGTAAGTTGGCCGCAGTGTTATCACTCATGGTTATGGCAGCACTGCAT
AATTCTCTTACTGTCATGCCATCCGTAAGATGCTTTTCTGTGACTGGTGAGTACTCAACCAAGTCATTCT
GAGAATAGTGTATGCGGCGACCGAGTTGCTCTTGCCCGGCGTCAATACGGGATAATACCGCGCCACATAG
CAGAACTTTAAAAGTGCTCATCATTGGAAAACGTTCTTCGGGGCGAAAACTCTCAAGGATCTTACCGCTG
TTGAGATCCAGTTCGATGTAACCCACTCGTGCACCCAACTGATCTTCAGCATCTTTTACTTTCACCAGCG
TTTCTGGGTGAGCAAAAACAGGAAGGCAAAATGCCGCAAAAAAGGGAATAAGGGCGACACGGAAATGTTG
AATACTCATACTCTTCCTTTTTCAATATTATTGAAGCATTTATCAGGGTTATTGTCTCATGAGCGGATAC
ATATTTGAATGTATTTAGAAAAATAAACAAATAGGGGTTCCGCGCACATTTCCCCGAAAAGTGCCACCTA
AATTGTAAGCGTTAATATTTTGTTAAAATTCGCGTTAAATTTTTGTTAAATCAGCTCATTTTTTAACCAA
TAGGCCGAAATCGGCAAAATCCCTTATAAATCAAAAGAATAGACCGAGATAGGGTTGAGTGGCCGCTACA
GGGCGCTCCCATTCGCCATTCAGGCTGCGCAACTGTTGGGAAGGGCGTTTCGGTGCGGGCCTCTTCGCTA
TTACGCCAGCTGGCGAAAGGGGGATGTGCTGCAAGGCGATTAAGTTGGGTAACGCCAGGGTTTTCCCAGT
CACGACGTTGTAAAACGACGGCCAGTGAGCGCGACGTAATACGACTCACTATAGGGCGAATTGGCGGAAG
GCCGTCAAGGCCGTGACGTTAAAACTATTAAGCCATCCAATCGACCGTTAGTCGAATCAGGACCGCTGGT
GCGAGAAGCCGCGAAGTATGGCGAATGCATCGTATAACGTGTGGAGTCCGCTCATTAGAGCGTCATGTTT
AGACAAGAAAGCTACATATTTAATTGATCCCGATGATTTTATTGATAAATTGACCCTAACTCCATACACG
GTATTCTACAATGGCGGGGTTTTGGTCAAAATTTCCGGACTGCGATTGTACATGCTGTTAACGGCTCCGC
CCACTATTAATGAAATTAAAAATTCCAATTTTAAAAAACGCAGCAAGAGAAACATTTGTATGAAAGAATG
CGTAGAAGGAAAGAAAAATGTCGTGGACATGCTGAACAACAAGATTAATATGCCTCCGTGTATAAAAAAA
ATATTGAACGATTTGAAAGAAAACAATGTACCGCGCGGCGGTATGTACAGGAAGAGGTTTATACTAAACT
GTTACATTGCAAACGTGGTTTCGTGTGCCAAGTGTGAAAACCGATGTTTAATCAAGGCTCTGACGCATTT
CTACAACCACGACTCCAAGTGTGTGGGTGAAGTCATGCATCTTTTAATCAAATCCCAAGATGTGTATAAA
CCACCAAACTGCCAAAAAATGAAAACTGTGGACAAGCTCTGTCCGTTTGCTGGCAACTGCAAGGGTCTCA
ATCCTATTTGTAATTATTGAATAATAAAACAATTATAAATGCTAAATTTGTTTTTTATTAACGATACAAA
CCAAACGCAACAAGAACATTTGTAGTATTATCTATAATTGAAAACGCGTAGTTATAATCGCTGAGGTAAT
ATTTAAAATCATTTTCAAATGATTCACAGTTAATTTGCGACAATATAATTTTATTTTCACATAAACTAGA
CGCCTTGTCGTCTTCTTCTTCGTATTCCTTCTCTTTTTCATTTTTCTCCTCATAAAAATTAACATAGTTA
TTATCGTATCCATATATGTATCTATCGTATAGAGTAAATTTTTTGTTGTCATAAATATATATGTCTTTTT
TAATGGGGTGTATAGTACCGCTGCGCATAGTTTTTCTGTAATTTACAACAGTGCTATTTTCTGGTAGTTC
TTCGGAGTGTGTTGCTTTAATTATTAAATTTATATAATCAATGAATTTGGGATCGTCGGTTTTGTACAAT
ATGTTGCCGGCATAGTACGCAGCTTCTTCTAGTTCAATTACACCATTTTTTAGCAGCACCGGATTAACAT
AACTTTCCAAAATGTTGTACGAACCGTTAAACAAAAACAGTTCACCTCCCTTTTCTATACTATTGTCTGC
GAGCAGTTGTTTGTTGTTAAAAATAACAGCCATTGTAATGAGACGCACAAACTAATATCACAAGCTGCCA
CCATTTTGTTCGCCCAGGACTCTAGCTATAGTTCTAGTGGTTGGCTACGTATACTCCGGAATATTAATAG
ATCATGGAGATAATTAAAATGATAACCATCTCGCAAATAAATAAGTATTTTACTGTTTTCGTAACAGTTT
TGTAATAAAAAAACCTATAAAT
